Addgene plasmid #89796: pBSU6-shTOM40.3
Purpose: Expresses shRNA against TOM40.
Depositing lab: Robert Friedlander. Depositing organization: University of Pittsburgh (University, School of Medicine, and Cancer Institute). Publication: Inhibition of mitochondrial protein import by mutant huntingtin. Yano H, Baranov SV, Baranova OV, Kim J, Pan Y, Yablonska S, Carlisle DL, Ferrante RJ, Kim AH, Friedlander RM. Nat Neurosci. 2014 Jun;17(6):822-31. doi: 10.1038/nn.3721. Epub 2014 May 18. PubMed 24836077.
Backbone
  Vector backbone: pBSU6
  Backbone size w/o insert (bp): 3292
  Total vector size (bp): 3304
  Vector type: Mammalian Expression
Growth in bacteria
  Bacterial resistance: Ampicillin, 100 μg/mL
  Growth temperature: 37°C
  Growth strain: DH5alpha
  Copy number: High Copy
Gene/Insert
  Gene/Insert name: shRNA Tom40
  gRNA/shRNA sequence: GGCACTGTCATGTCTCTAGCT
  Species: M. musculus (mouse)
  Promoter: U6
  Tag / fusion protein: none
  Cloning method: Restriction Enzyme; 5′ cloning site ApaI (destroyed during cloning); 3′ cloning site EcoRI (not destroyed)
  Sequencing primers: 5′ GTAAAACGACGGCCAGT
Terms and licenses: Academic/Nonprofit Terms; Industry Terms: Not Available to Industry
How to cite: pBSU6-shTOM40.3 was a gift from Robert Friedlander (Addgene plasmid # 89796 ; http://n2t.net/addgene:89796 ; RRID:Addgene_89796)
