[The description below was written by a language model from this plasmid's Addgene catalogue record and pLannotate feature annotations shown in this document.]
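Description:
pBSU6-shTOM40.3 is a small (about 3.3 kb) mammalian RNA-interference plasmid built on pBSU6, a pBluescript-derived backbone into which a mouse U6 snRNA promoter has been placed. It is propagated in E. coli as a high-copy plasmid through its ColE1/pUC-type origin and selected with ampicillin via the β-lactamase gene and its native promoter. The feature table also shows the usual pBluescript remnants: an f1 phage origin that permits single-stranded DNA production, lac promoter/operator and CAP-binding elements, fragments of lacI and lacZα, flanking T3 and T7 phage promoters, and a partial multiple cloning site. No mammalian selection marker or reporter is annotated, so the plasmid appears suited to transient transfection rather than selection of stable lines.

The payload is a short hairpin RNA directed against mouse Tom40, a component of the translocase of the outer mitochondrial membrane. The hairpin was cloned by restriction digestion between an ApaI site (destroyed in the process) and an EcoRI site (retained), downstream of the U6 promoter. U6 is an RNA polymerase III promoter, which gives a defined transcription start and abundant short transcripts. This makes it well suited to producing hairpins that are processed by the cellular RNAi machinery into siRNAs that knock down the target. The hairpin itself is not annotated in the feature table, but the gap between the reverse-oriented U6 promoter and the MCS fragment is consistent with its location. There is no tag or fusion protein. The ".3" in the name suggests it is one of several hairpins against the same gene, though the record does not say so. The associated publication concerns inhibition of mitochondrial protein import by mutant huntingtin, which suggests use in depleting TOM40 to probe mitochondrial import function.
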