Features (pLannotate 1.2.2; 13 found; start..end, strand, type, name):
    414..506     +  CDS            lacI (fragment): lac repressor; lacI; The lac repressor binds to the lac operator to inhibit transcription in E. coli. This inhibition can be relieved by adding lactose or isopropyl-β-D-thiogalactopyranoside (IPTG).
    519..540     +  protein_bind   CAP binding site: CAP binding activates transcription in the presence of cAMP. E. coli catabolite activator protein
    555..585     +  promoter       lac promoter: promoter for the E. coli lac operon
    593..609     +  protein_bind   lac operator: The lac repressor binds to the lac operator to inhibit transcription in E. coli. This inhibition can be relieved by adding lactose or isopropyl-β-D-thiogalactopyranoside (IPTG). lac repressor encoded by lacI
    654..672     +  promoter       T3 promoter: promoter for bacteriophage T3 RNA polymerase
    685..744     +  misc_feature   MCS (fragment): pBluescript multiple cloning site
    802..1115    -  promoter       U6 promoter: RNA polymerase III promoter for mouse U6 snRNA (Das et al., 1988)
   1146..1164    -  promoter       T7 promoter: promoter for bacteriophage T7 RNA polymerase
   1172..1327    +  CDS            lacZα (fragment): LacZα fragment of β-galactosidase; lacZ fragment
   1332..1760    +  rep_origin     f1 ori (sequence partly withheld): f1 bacteriophage origin of replication; arrow indicates direction of (+) strand synthesis
   1813..1917    +  promoter       AmpR promoter: bla
   1918..2778    +  CDS            AmpR: β-lactamase; bla; confers resistance to ampicillin, carbenicillin, and related antibiotics
   2949..231     +  rep_origin     ori (across the origin): high-copy-number ColE1/pMB1/pBR322/pUC origin of replication
>Addgene plasmid #89796 | pBSU6-shTOM40.3 | addgene full sequence | sequence record 180163 | Addgene NGS Result
ACCTACACCGAACTGAGATACCTACAGCGTGAGCTATGAGAAAGCGCCACGCTTCCCGAAGGGAGAAAGG
CGGACAGGTATCCGGTAAGCGGCAGGGTCGGAACAGGAGAGCGCACGAGGGAGCTTCCAGGGGGAAACGC
CTGGTATCTTTATAGTCCTGTCGGGTTTCGCCACCTCTGACTTGAGCGTCGATTTTTGTGATGCTCGTCA
GGGGGGCGGAGCCTATGGAAAAACGCCAGCAACGCGGCCTTTTTACGGTTCCTGGCCTTTTGCTGGCCTT
TTGCTCACATGTTCTTTCCTGCGTTATCCCCTGATTCTGTGGATAACCGTATTACCGCCTTTGAGTGAGC
TGATACCGCTCGCCGCAGCCGAACGACCGAGCGCAGCGAGTCAGTGAGCGAGGAAGCGGAAGAGCGCCCA
ATACGCAAACCGCCTCTCCCCGCGCGTTGGCCGATTCATTAATGCAGCTGGCACGACAGGTTTCCCGACT
GGAAAGCGGGCAGTGAGCGCAACGCAATTAATGTGAGTTAGCTCACTCATTAGGCACCCCAGGCTTTACA
CTTTATGCTTCCGGCTCGTATGTTGTGTGGAATTGTGAGCGGATAACAATTTCACACAGGAAACAGCTAT
GACCATGATTACGCCAAGCGCGCAATTAACCCTCACTAAAGGGAACAAAAGCTGGAGCTCCACCGCGGTG
GCGGCCGCTCTAGAACTAGTGGATCCCCCGGGCTGCAGGAATTCAAAAAGGCACTGTCATGTCTCTAGCT
AAGCTTGAATGCTAGAGACATGACAGTGCCAAACAAGGCTTTTCTCCAAGGGATATTTATAGTCTCAAAA
CACACAATTACTTTACAGTTAGGGTGAGTTTCCTTTTGTGCTGTTTTTTAAAATAATAATTTAGTATTTG
TATCTCTTATAGAAATCCAAGCCTATCATGTAAAATGTAGCTAGTATTAAAAAGAACAGATTATCTGTCT
TTTATCGCACATTAAGCCTCTATAGTTACTAGGAAATATTATATGCAAATTAACCGGGGCAGGGGAGTAG
CCGAGCTTCTCCCACAAGTCTGTGCGAGGGGGCCGGCGCGGGCCTAGAGATGGCGGCGTCGGATCCACTA
GTTCTAGAGCGGGTACCCAATTCGCCCTATAGTGAGTCGTATTACGCGCGCTCACTGGCCGTCGTTTTAC
AACGTCGTGACTGGGAAAACCCTGGCGTTACCCAACTTAATCGCCTTGCAGCACATCCCCCTTTCGCCAG
CTGGCGTAATAGCGAAGAGGCCCGCACCGATCGCCCTTCCCAACAGTTGCGCAGCCTGAATGGCGAATGG
G
[124 nt withheld, positions 1332-1455]
C
[91 nt withheld, positions 1457-1547]
A
[49 nt withheld, positions 1549-1597]
CCTTTGACGTTGGAGTCCACGTTCTTT
[37 nt withheld, positions 1625-1661]
ACCCTATCTCGGTCTATTCTTTTGATTTATAAGGGATTTTGCCGATTTCGGCCTATTGGTTAAAAAATGA
GCTGATTTAACAAAAATTTAACGCGAATTTTAACAAAATATTAACGCTTACAATTTAGGTGGCACTTTTC
GGGGAAATGTGCGCGGAACCCCTATTTGTTTATTTTTCTAAATACATTCAAATATGTATCCGCTCATGAG
ACAATAACCCTGATAAATGCTTCAATAATATTGAAAAAGGAAGAGTATGAGTATTCAACATTTCCGTGTC
GCCCTTATTCCCTTTTTTGCGGCATTTTGCCTTCCTGTTTTTGCTCACCCAGAAACGCTGGTGAAAGTAA
AAGATGCTGAAGATCAGTTGGGTGCACGAGTGGGTTACATCGAACTGGATCTCAACAGCGGTAAGATCCT
TGAGAGTTTTCGCCCCGAAGAACGTTTTCCAATGATGAGCACTTTTAAAGTTCTGCTATGTGGCGCGGTA
TTATCCCGTATTGACGCCGGGCAAGAGCAACTCGGTCGCCGCATACACTATTCTCAGAATGACTTGGTTG
AGTACTCACCAGTCACAGAAAAGCATCTTACGGATGGCATGACAGTAAGAGAATTATGCAGTGCTGCCAT
AACCATGAGTGATAACACTGCGGCCAACTTACTTCTGACAACGATCGGAGGACCGAAGGAGCTAACCGCT
TTTTTGCACAACATGGGGGATCATGTAACTCGCCTTGATCGTTGGGAACCGGAGCTGAATGAAGCCATAC
CAAACGACGAGCGTGACACCACGATGCCTGTAGCAATGGCAACAACGTTGCGCAAACTATTAACTGGCGA
ACTACTTACTCTAGCTTCCCGGCAACAATTAATAGACTGGATGGAGGCGGATAAAGTTGCAGGACCACTT
CTGCGCTCGGCCCTTCCGGCTGGCTGGTTTATTGCTGATAAATCTGGAGCCGGTGAGCGTGGGTCTCGCG
GTATCATTGCAGCACTGGGGCCAGATGGTAAGCCCTCCCGTATCGTAGTTATCTACACGACGGGGAGTCA
GGCAACTATGGATGAACGAAATAGACAGATCGCTGAGATAGGTGCCTCACTGATTAAGCATTGGTAACTG
TCAGACCAAGTTTACTCATATATACTTTAGATTGATTTAAAACTTCATTTTTAATTTAAAAGGATCTAGG
TGAAGATCCTTTTTGATAATCTCATGACCAAAATCCCTTAACGTGAGTTTTCGTTCCACTGAGCGTCAGA
CCCCGTAGAAAAGATCAAAGGATCTTCTTGAGATCCTTTTTTTCTGCGCGTAATCTGCTGCTTGCAAACA
AAAAAACCACCGCTACCAGCGGTGGTTTGTTTGCCGGATCAAGAGCTACCAACTCTTTTTCCGAAGGTAA
CTGGCTTCAGCAGAGCGCAGATACCAAATACTGTTCTTCTAGTGTAGCCGTAGTTAGGCCACCACTTCAA
GAACTCTGTAGCACCGCCTACATACCTCGCTCTGCTAATCCTGTTACCAGTGGCTGCTGCCAGTGGCGAT
AAGTCGTGTCTTACCGGGTTGGACTCAAGACGATAGTTACCGGATAAGGCGCAGCGGTCGGGCTGAACGG
GGGGTTCGTGCACACAGCCCAGCTTGGAGCGAACG
