>Addgene plasmid #89796 | pBSU6-shTOM40.3 | depositor partial sequence | sequence record 174252 | shRNA encoding sequence
NNNNNNNNNNNNNNGNNNNNNNNNNNNNGGCGATTGGGNNNCCGCTCTAGAACTAGTGGATCCGACGCCG
CCATCTCTAGGCCCGCGCCGGCCCCCTCGCACAGACTTGTGGGAGAAGCTCGGCTACTCCCCTGCCCCGG
TTAATTTGCATATAATATTTCCTAGTAACTATAGAGGCTTAATGTGCGATAAAAGACAGATAATCTGTTC
TTTTTAATACTAGCTACATTTTACATGATAGGCTTGGATTTCTATAAGAGATACAAATACTAAATTATTA
TTTTAAAAAACAGCACAAAAGGAAACTCACCCTAACTGTAAAGTAATTGTGTGTTTTGAGACTATAAATA
TCCCTTGGAGAAAAGCCTTGTTTGGCACTGTCATGTCTCTAGCATTCAAGCTTAGCTAGAGACATGACAG
TGCCTTTTTGAATTCCTGCAGCCCGGGGGATCCACTAGTTCTAGAGCGGCCGCCACCGCGGTGGAGCTCC
AGCTTTTGTTCCCTTTAGTGAGGGTTAATTGCGCGCTTGGCGTAATCATGGTCATAGCTGTTTCCTGTGT
GAAATTGTTATCCGCTCACAATTCCACACAACATACGAGCCGGAAGCATAAAGTGTAAAGCCTGGGGTGC
CTAATGAGTGAGCTAACTCACATTAATTGCGTTGCGCTCACTGCCCGCTTTCCAGTCGGGAAACCTGTCG
TGCCAGCTGCATTAATGAATCGGCCAACGCGCGGGGAGAGGCGGTTTGCGTATTGGGCGCTCTTCCGCTT
CCTCGCTCACTGACTCGCTGCGCTCGGTCGTTCGGCTGCGGCGAGCGGTATCAGCTCACTCAAAGGCGGT
AATACGGTTATCCACAGAATCAGGGGATAACGCAGGAAAGAACATGTGAGCAAAAGGCCAGCAAAANGNC
AGGAACCGTAAAAAGGCCGCGTTGCTGGCGTTTTTCCATAGNNTCCGCCCCCCTGACGAGCATCACAAAA
ATCGACGCTCNAGTCANANGTGGCGANN
